Addgene plasmid #181914: pcDNA3-InPAkt
Purpose: Indicator of Phosphoinositides using Akt; genetically encoded FRET-based sensor for monitoring 3-phosphoinositide dynamics in living cells.
Depositing lab: Jin Zhang. Depositing organization: Johns Hopkins University and School of Medicine. Publication: Signal propagation from membrane messengers to nuclear effectors revealed by reporters of phosphoinositide dynamics and Akt activity. Ananthanarayanan B, Ni Q, Zhang J. Proc Natl Acad Sci U S A. 2005 Oct 18;102(42):15081-6. doi: 10.1073/pnas.0502889102. Epub 2005 Oct 7. PubMed 16214892.
Backbone
  Vector backbone: pcDNA3
  Backbone manufacturer: Invitrogen
  Backbone size w/o insert (bp): 5517
  Total vector size (bp): 7494
  Vector type: Mammalian Expression
  Selectable markers: Neomycin (select with G418)
Growth in bacteria
  Bacterial resistance: Ampicillin, 100 μg/mL
  Growth temperature: 37°C
  Growth strain: DH5alpha
  Copy number: High Copy
Gene/Insert
  Gene/Insert name: InPAkt (alt name: truncECFP-PH(Akt)-pseudoligand-Citrine)
  Insert size (bp): 1977
  Promoter: CMV
  Tag / fusion protein: 6xHIS - T7 tag (gene 10 leader) - Xpress (TM) tag (N terminal on backbone); truncECFP (N terminal on insert); Citrine (C terminal on insert)
  Cloning method: Restriction Enzyme; 5′ cloning site BamHI (not destroyed); 3′ cloning site EcoRI (not destroyed)
  Sequencing primers: 5′ CMV forward; 3′ BGH reverse
Terms and licenses: Academic/Nonprofit Terms; Industry Terms: Not Available to Industry
How to cite: pcDNA3-InPAkt was a gift from Jin Zhang (Addgene plasmid # 181914 ; http://n2t.net/addgene:181914 ; RRID:Addgene_181914)
