[The description below was written by a language model from this plasmid's Addgene catalogue record and pLannotate feature annotations shown in this document.]
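Description:
pcDNA3-InPAkt is a mammalian expression plasmid built on the Invitrogen pcDNA3 backbone (about 7.5 kb in total) that encodes InPAkt, the "Indicator of Phosphoinositides using Akt", a genetically encoded FRET sensor for 3-phosphoinositide dynamics in living cells. It is propagated in E. coli as a high-copy plasmid through a ColE1/pUC-type origin with ampicillin selection (AmpR under its own bla promoter). It also carries an f1 origin for single-stranded DNA production. For mammalian cells, an SV40 early promoter drives the neomycin phosphotransferase gene followed by an SV40 polyadenylation signal, which allows G418 selection of stable transfectants.

The roughly 2 kb sensor cassette sits between BamHI and EcoRI sites and is transcribed from the CMV immediate-early enhancer/promoter, with termination at the bovine growth hormone poly(A) signal. T7 and SP6 promoters flank the insert. The open reading frame begins with a backbone-derived leader containing a 6xHis tag, the T7 gene 10 leader and an Xpress epitope with its enterokinase site. This is followed by a truncated ECFP, the pleckstrin homology (PH) domain of Akt (annotated as a human Akt1 fragment), a "pseudoligand" segment and the yellow fluorescent protein Citrine. The pseudoligand is not annotated separately, but it presumably lies in the short unannotated stretch between the Akt fragment and Citrine. ECFP and Citrine form the FRET donor and acceptor pair. The name suggests that lipid binding to the PH domain competes with its intramolecular interaction with the pseudoligand, changing the conformation and therefore the FRET signal. Several small annotated fragments (HIV-1 LTR, capTEV, ble, lacI, bom) appear to be partial similarity hits rather than functional elements.
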