Features (pLannotate 1.2.2; 26 found; start..end, strand, type, name):
     28..80      -  misc_feature   bom (fragment): basis of mobility region from pBR322
    235..614     +  enhancer       CMV enhancer: human cytomegalovirus immediate early enhancer
    615..818     +  promoter       CMV promoter: human cytomegalovirus (CMV) immediate early promoter
    814..847     +  LTR            5' LTR (truncated) (fragment): truncated 5' long terminal repeat (LTR) from HIV-1
    863..881     +  promoter       T7 promoter: promoter for bacteriophage T7 RNA polymerase
    922..942     +  CDS            capTEV™ (fragment): composite tag for in vivo biotinylation, TEV protease cleavage, and 6xHis tagging
    943..975     +  CDS            T7 tag (gene 10 leader): leader peptide from bacteriophage T7 gene 10 promotes efficient translation in E. coli
    979..1002    +  CDS            Xpress™ tag: Xpress™ epitope tag, including an enterokinase recognition and cleavage site
   1015..1692    +  CDS            Enhanced Cyan-Emitting GFP: Enhanced Cyan-Emitting GFP is a basic (constitutively fluorescent) cyan fluorescent protein published in 2002, derived from Aequorea victoria.
   1702..2193    +  CDS            Akt1 (fragment): human serine/threonine protein kinase activated by growth factors; AKT1
   2266..2982    +  CDS            Citrine: Citrine is a basic (constitutively fluorescent) yellow fluorescent protein published in 2001, derived from Aequorea victoria. It has moderate acid sensitivity.
   3046..3064    -  promoter       SP6 promoter: promoter for bacteriophage SP6 RNA polymerase
   3090..3314    +  polyA_signal   bGH poly(A) signal: bovine growth hormone polyadenylation signal
   3318..3339    +  promoter       SV40 promoter (fragment): SV40 enhancer and early promoter
   3360..3788    +  rep_origin     f1 ori (sequence partly withheld): f1 bacteriophage origin of replication; arrow indicates direction of (+) strand synthesis
   3802..4131    +  promoter       SV40 promoter: SV40 enhancer and early promoter
   4198..4989    +  CDS            neo: KKA2_KLEPN - Also known as kan, nptII. Experimental evidence at protein level: Swiss-Prot protein existence level 1. Resistance to kanamycin, neomycin, paromomycin, ribostamycin, butirosin and gentamicin B. From Klebsiella pneumoniae.
   5013..5171    +  CDS            ble (fragment): BLE_KLEPN - Experimental evidence at protein level: Swiss-Prot protein existence level 1. Binding protein with a strong affinity to the bleomycin family of antibiotics. Binds to CL990; an antimitotic-antibiotic compound. From Klebsiella pneumoniae.
   5166..5287    +  polyA_signal   SV40 poly(A) signal: SV40 polyadenylation signal
   5360..5376    -  protein_bind   lac operator: The lac repressor binds to the lac operator to inhibit transcription in E. coli. This inhibition can be relieved by adding lactose or isopropyl-β-D-thiogalactopyranoside (IPTG). lac repressor encoded by lacI
   5384..5414    -  promoter       lac promoter: promoter for the E. coli lac operon
   5429..5450    -  protein_bind   CAP binding site: CAP binding activates transcription in the presence of cAMP. E. coli catabolite activator protein
   5463..5555    -  CDS            lacI (fragment): lac repressor; lacI; The lac repressor binds to the lac operator to inhibit transcription in E. coli. This inhibition can be relieved by adding lactose or isopropyl-β-D-thiogalactopyranoside (IPTG).
   5738..6326    -  rep_origin     ori: high-copy-number ColE1/pMB1/pBR322/pUC origin of replication
   6497..7357    -  CDS            AmpR: β-lactamase; bla; confers resistance to ampicillin, carbenicillin, and related antibiotics
   7358..7462    -  promoter       AmpR promoter: bla
>Addgene plasmid #181914 | pcDNA3-InPAkt | addgene full sequence | sequence record 363357 | Addgene NGS Result
GACGGATCGGGAGATCTCCCGATCCCCTATGGTGCACTCTCAGTACAATCTGCTCTGATGCCGCATAGTT
AAGCCAGTATCTGCTCCCTGCTTGTGTGTTGGAGGTCGCTGAGTAGTGCGCGAGCAAAATTTAAGCTACA
ACAAGGCAAGGCTTGACCGACAATTGCATGAAGAATCTGCTTAGGGTTAGGCGTTTTGCGCTGCTTCGCG
ATGTACGGGCCAGATATACGCGTTGACATTGATTATTGACTAGTTATTAATAGTAATCAATTACGGGGTC
ATTAGTTCATAGCCCATATATGGAGTTCCGCGTTACATAACTTACGGTAAATGGCCCGCCTGGCTGACCG
CCCAACGACCCCCGCCCATTGACGTCAATAATGACGTATGTTCCCATAGTAACGCCAATAGGGACTTTCC
ATTGACGTCAATGGGTGGAGTATTTACGGTAAACTGCCCACTTGGCAGTACATCAAGTGTATCATATGCC
AAGTACGCCCCCTATTGACGTCAATGACGGTAAATGGCCCGCCTGGCATTATGCCCAGTACATGACCTTA
TGGGACTTTCCTACTTGGCAGTACATCTACGTATTAGTCATCGCTATTACCATGGTGATGCGGTTTTGGC
AGTACATCAATGGGCGTGGATAGCGGTTTGACTCACGGGGATTTCCAAGTCTCCACCCCATTGACGTCAA
TGGGAGTTTGTTTTGGCACCAAAATCAACGGGACTTTCCAAAATGTCGTAACAACTCCGCCCCATTGACG
CAAATGGGCGGTAGGCGTGTACGGTGGGAGGTCTATATAAGCAGAGCTCTCTGGCTAACTAGAGAACCCA
CTGCTTACTGGCTTATCGAAATTAATACGACTCACTATAGGGAGACCCAAGCTTGCGGCCGCCACCATGG
TGCGGGGTTCTCATCATCATCATCATCATGGTATGGCTAGCATGACTGGTGGACAGCAAATGGGTCGGGA
TCTGTACGACGATGACGATAAGGATCCCATGGTGAGCAAGGGCGAGGAGCTGTTCACCGGGGTGGTGCCC
ATCCTGGTCGAGCTGGACGGCGACGTAAACGGCCACAGGTTCAGCGTGTCCGGCGAGGGCGAGGGCGATG
CCACCTACGGCAAGCTGACCCTGAAGTTCATCTGCACCACCGGCAAGCTGCCCGTGCCCTGGCCCACCCT
CGTGACCACCCTGACCTGGGGCGTGCAGTGCTTCAGCCGCTACCCCGACCACATGAAGCAGCACGACTTC
TTCAAGTCCGCCATGCCCGAAGGCTACGTCCAGGAGCGTACCATCTTCTTCAAGGACGACGGCAACTACA
AGACCCGCGCCGAGGTGAAGTTCGAGGGCGACACCCTGGTGAACCGCATCGAGCTGAAGGGCATCGACTT
CAAGGAGGACGGCAACATCCTGGGGCACAAGCTGGAGTACAACTACATCAGCCACAACGTCTATATCACC
GCCGACAAGCAGAAGAACGGCATCAAGGCCCACTTCAAGATCCGCCACAACATCGAGGACGGCAGCGTGC
AGCTCGCCGACCACTACCAGCAGAACACCCCCATCGGCGACGGCCCCGTGCTGCTGCCCGACAACCACTA
CCTGAGCACCCAGTCCGCCCTGAGCAAAGACCCCAACGAGAAGCGCGATCACATGGTCCTGCTGGAGTTC
GTGACCGCCGCCCGCATGCATATGAGCGACGTGGCTATTGTGAAGGAGGGTTGGCTGCACAAACGAGGGG
AGTACATCAAGACCTGGCGGCCACGCTACTTCCTCCTCAAGAATGATGGCACCTTCATTGGCTACAAGGA
GCGGCCGCAGGATGTGGACCAACGTGAGGCTCCCCTCAACAACTTCTCTGTGGCGCAGTGCCAGCTGATG
AAGACGGAGCGGCCCCGGCCCAACACCTTCATCATCCGCTGCCTGCAGTGGACCACTGTCATCGAACGCA
CCTTCCATGTGGAGACTCCTGAGGAGCGGGAGGAGTGGACAACCGCCATCCAGACTGTGGCTGACGGCCT
CAAGAAGCAGGAGGAGGAGGAGATGGACTTCCGGTCGGGCTCACCCAGTGACAACTCAGGGGCTGAAGAG
ATGGAGGTGTCCCTGGCCAAGCCCAAGCACCGCGTGACCATGAACGAGTTTGAGTACCTGAAGCTGCTGG
GCAAGGGCACTTTCGGCAAGGTGTCTGCAGGCGGTAGCGTGGCTGAGGAAGAGGATGACGAGGAGGAAGA
CGAGGACGATGGCGGCAGCGAGCTCATGGTGAGCAAGGGCGAGGAGCTGTTCACCGGGGTGGTGCCCATC
CTGGTCGAGCTGGACGGCGACGTAAACGGCCACAAGTTCAGCGTGTCCGGCGAGGGCGAGGGCGATGCCA
CCTACGGCAAGCTGACCCTGAAGTTCATCTGCACCACCGGCAAGCTGCCCGTGCCCTGGCCCACCCTCGT
GACCACCTTCGGCTACGGCCTGATGTGCTTCGCCCGCTACCCCGACCACATGAAGCAGCACGACTTCTTC
AAGTCCGCCATGCCCGAAGGCTACGTCCAGGAGCGCACCATCTTCTTCAAGGACGACGGCAACTACAAGA
CCCGCGCCGAGGTGAAGTTCGAGGGCGACACCCTGGTGAACCGCATCGAGCTGAAGGGCATCGACTTCAA
GGAGGACGGCAACATCCTGGGGCACAAGCTGGAGTACAACTACAACAGCCACAACGTCTATATCATGGCC
GACAAGCAGAAGAACGGCATCAAGGTGAACTTCAAGATCCGCCACAACATCGAGGACGGCAGCGTGCAGC
TCGCCGACCACTACCAGCAGAACACCCCCATCGGCGACGGCCCCGTGCTGCTGCCCGACAACCACTACCT
GAGCTACCAGTCCGCCCTGAGCAAAGACCCCAACGAGAAGCGCGATCACATGGTCCTGCTGGAGTTCGTG
ACCGCCGCCGGGATCACTCTCGGCATGGACGAGCTGTACAAGTAAGAATTCTGCAGATATCCATCACACT
GGCGGCCGCTCGAGCATGCATCTAGAGGGCCCTATTCTATAGTGTCACCTAAATGCTAGAGCTCGCTGAT
CAGCCTCGACTGTGCCTTCTAGTTGCCAGCCATCTGTTGTTTGCCCCTCCCCCGTGCCTTCCTTGACCCT
GGAAGGTGCCACTCCCACTGTCCTTTCCTAATAAAATGAGGAAATTGCATCGCATTGTCTGAGTAGGTGT
CATTCTATTCTGGGGGGTGGGGTGGGGCAGGACAGCAAGGGGGAGGATTGGGAAGACAATAGCAGGCATG
CTGGGGATGCGGTGGGCTCTATGGCTTCTGAGGCGGAAAGAACCAGCTGGGGCTCTAGGGGGTATCCCC
[124 nt withheld, positions 3360-3483]
C
[91 nt withheld, positions 3485-3575]
A
[49 nt withheld, positions 3577-3625]
CCTTTGACGTTGGAGTCCACGTTCTTT
[37 nt withheld, positions 3653-3689]
ACCCTATCTCGGTCTATTCTTTTGATTTATAAGGGATTTTGCCGATTTCGGCCTATTGGTTAAAAAATGA
GCTGATTTAACAAAAATTTAACGCGAATTAATTCTGTGGAATGTGTGTCAGTTAGGGTGTGGAAAGTCCC
CAGGCTCCCCAGCAGGCAGAAGTATGCAAAGCATGCATCTCAATTAGTCAGCAACCAGGTGTGGAAAGTC
CCCAGGCTCCCCAGCAGGCAGAAGTATGCAAAGCATGCATCTCAATTAGTCAGCAACCATAGTCCCGCCC
CTAACTCCGCCCATCCCGCCCCTAACTCCGCCCAGTTCCGCCCATTCTCCGCCCCATGGCTGACTAATTT
TTTTTATTTATGCAGAGGCCGAGGCCGCCTCTGCCTCTGAGCTATTCCAGAAGTAGTGAGGAGGCTTTTT
TGGAGGCCTAGGCTTTTGCAAAAAGCTCCCGGGAGCTTGTATATCCATTTTCGGATCTGATCAAGAGACA
GGATGAGGATCGTTTCGCATGATTGAACAAGATGGATTGCACGCAGGTTCTCCGGCCGCTTGGGTGGAGA
GGCTATTCGGCTATGACTGGGCACAACAGACAATCGGCTGCTCTGATGCCGCCGTGTTCCGGCTGTCAGC
GCAGGGGCGCCCGGTTCTTTTTGTCAAGACCGACCTGTCCGGTGCCCTGAATGAACTGCAGGACGAGGCA
GCGCGGCTATCGTGGCTGGCCACGACGGGCGTTCCTTGCGCAGCTGTGCTCGACGTTGTCACTGAAGCGG
GAAGGGACTGGCTGCTATTGGGCGAAGTGCCGGGGCAGGATCTCCTGTCATCTCACCTTGCTCCTGCCGA
GAAAGTATCCATCATGGCTGATGCAATGCGGCGGCTGCATACGCTTGATCCGGCTACCTGCCCATTCGAC
CACCAAGCGAAACATCGCATCGAGCGAGCACGTACTCGGATGGAAGCCGGTCTTGTCGATCAGGATGATC
TGGACGAAGAGCATCAGGGGCTCGCGCCAGCCGAACTGTTCGCCAGGCTCAAGGCGCGCATGCCCGACGG
CGAGGATCTCGTCGTGACCCATGGCGATGCCTGCTTGCCGAATATCATGGTGGAAAATGGCCGCTTTTCT
GGATTCATCGACTGTGGCCGGCTGGGTGTGGCGGACCGCTATCAGGACATAGCGTTGGCTACCCGTGATA
TTGCTGAAGAGCTTGGCGGCGAATGGGCTGACCGCTTCCTCGTGCTTTACGGTATCGCCGCTCCCGATTC
GCAGCGCATCGCCTTCTATCGCCTTCTTGACGAGTTCTTCTGAGCGGGACTCTGGGGTTCGAAATGACCG
ACCAAGCGACGCCCAACCTGCCATCACGAGATTTCGATTCCACCGCCGCCTTCTATGAAAGGTTGGGCTT
CGGAATCGTTTTCCGGGACGCCGGCTGGATGATCCTCCAGCGCGGGGATCTCATGCTGGAGTTCTTCGCC
CACCCCAACTTGTTTATTGCAGCTTATAATGGTTACAAATAAAGCAATAGCATCACAAATTTCACAAATA
AAGCATTTTTTTCACTGCATTCTAGTTGTGGTTTGTCCAAACTCATCAATGTATCTTATCATGTCTGTAT
ACCGTCGACCTCTAGCTAGAGCTTGGCGTAATCATGGTCATAGCTGTTTCCTGTGTGAAATTGTTATCCG
CTCACAATTCCACACAACATACGAGCCGGAAGCATAAAGTGTAAAGCCTGGGGTGCCTAATGAGTGAGCT
AACTCACATTAATTGCGTTGCGCTCACTGCCCGCTTTCCAGTCGGGAAACCTGTCGTGCCAGCTGCATTA
ATGAATCGGCCAACGCGCGGGGAGAGGCGGTTTGCGTATTGGGCGCTCTTCCGCTTCCTCGCTCACTGAC
TCGCTGCGCTCGGTCGTTCGGCTGCGGCGAGCGGTATCAGCTCACTCAAAGGCGGTAATACGGTTATCCA
CAGAATCAGGGGATAACGCAGGAAAGAACATGTGAGCAAAAGGCCAGCAAAAGGCCAGGAACCGTAAAAA
GGCCGCGTTGCTGGCGTTTTTCCATAGGCTCCGCCCCCCTGACGAGCATCACAAAAATCGACGCTCAAGT
CAGAGGTGGCGAAACCCGACAGGACTATAAAGATACCAGGCGTTTCCCCCTGGAAGCTCCCTCGTGCGCT
CTCCTGTTCCGACCCTGCCGCTTACCGGATACCTGTCCGCCTTTCTCCCTTCGGGAAGCGTGGCGCTTTC
TCATAGCTCACGCTGTAGGTATCTCAGTTCGGTGTAGGTCGTTCGCTCCAAGCTGGGCTGTGTGCACGAA
CCCCCCGTTCAGCCCGACCGCTGCGCCTTATCCGGTAACTATCGTCTTGAGTCCAACCCGGTAAGACACG
ACTTATCGCCACTGGCAGCAGCCACTGGTAACAGGATTAGCAGAGCGAGGTATGTAGGCGGTGCTACAGA
GTTCTTGAAGTGGTGGCCTAACTACGGCTACACTAGAAGAACAGTATTTGGTATCTGCGCTCTGCTGAAG
CCAGTTACCTTCGGAAAAAGAGTTGGTAGCTCTTGATCCGGCAAACAAACCACCGCTGGTAGCGGTGGTT
TTTTTGTTTGCAAGCAGCAGATTACGCGCAGAAAAAAAGGATCTCAAGAAGATCCTTTGATCTTTTCTAC
GGGGTCTGACGCTCAGTGGAACGAAAACTCACGTTAAGGGATTTTGGTCATGAGATTATCAAAAAGGATC
TTCACCTAGATCCTTTTAAATTAAAAATGAAGTTTTAAATCAATCTAAAGTATATATGAGTAAACTTGGT
CTGACAGTTACCAATGCTTAATCAGTGAGGCACCTATCTCAGCGATCTGTCTATTTCGTTCATCCATAGT
TGCCTGACTCCCCGTCGTGTAGATAACTACGATACGGGAGGGCTTACCATCTGGCCCCAGTGCTGCAATG
ATACCGCGAGACCCACGCTCACCGGCTCCAGATTTATCAGCAATAAACCAGCCAGCCGGAAGGGCCGAGC
GCAGAAGTGGTCCTGCAACTTTATCCGCCTCCATCCAGTCTATTAATTGTTGCCGGGAAGCTAGAGTAAG
TAGTTCGCCAGTTAATAGTTTGCGCAACGTTGTTGCCATTGCTACAGGCATCGTGGTGTCACGCTCGTCG
TTTGGTATGGCTTCATTCAGCTCCGGTTCCCAACGATCAAGGCGAGTTACATGATCCCCCATGTTGTGCA
AAAAAGCGGTTAGCTCCTTCGGTCCTCCGATCGTTGTCAGAAGTAAGTTGGCCGCAGTGTTATCACTCAT
GGTTATGGCAGCACTGCATAATTCTCTTACTGTCATGCCATCCGTAAGATGCTTTTCTGTGACTGGTGAG
TACTCAACCAAGTCATTCTGAGAATAGTGTATGCGGCGACCGAGTTGCTCTTGCCCGGCGTCAATACGGG
ATAATACCGCGCCACATAGCAGAACTTTAAAAGTGCTCATCATTGGAAAACGTTCTTCGGGGCGAAAACT
CTCAAGGATCTTACCGCTGTTGAGATCCAGTTCGATGTAACCCACTCGTGCACCCAACTGATCTTCAGCA
TCTTTTACTTTCACCAGCGTTTCTGGGTGAGCAAAAACAGGAAGGCAAAATGCCGCAAAAAAGGGAATAA
GGGCGACACGGAAATGTTGAATACTCATACTCTTCCTTTTTCAATATTATTGAAGCATTTATCAGGGTTA
TTGTCTCATGAGCGGATACATATTTGAATGTATTTAGAAAAATAAACAAATAGGGGTTCCGCGCACATTT
CCCCGAAAAGTGCCACCTGACGTC
